LOCUS       Exported 7408 bp ds-DNA circular SYN 13-MAY-2021
DEFINITION  Mammalian expression plasmid for SARS-CoV-2 N (nucleocapsid).
ACCESSION   .
VERSION     .
KEYWORDS    pGBW-m4133222
SOURCE      synthetic DNA construct
  ORGANISM  synthetic DNA construct
REFERENCE   1 (bases 1 to 7408)
  TITLE     SARS-CoV-2 protein Mammalian expression constructs, tagged, for
            protein expression and/or purification
REFERENCE   2 (bases 1 to 7408)
  AUTHORS   .
  TITLE     Direct Submission
  JOURNAL   Exported May 13, 2021 from SnapGene Server 1.1.58
            http://www.snapgene.com
FEATURES             Location/Qualifiers
     source          1..7408
                     /organism="synthetic DNA construct"
                     /mol_type="other DNA"
     CDS             1262..1282
                     /codon_start=1
                     /product="tobacco etch virus (TEV) protease recognition and
                     cleavage site"
                     /label=TEV site
                     /translation="ENLYFQS"
     CDS             1283..1324
                     /codon_start=1
                     /product="epitope tag from simian virus 5"
                     /label=V5 tag
                     /translation="GKPIPNPLLGLDST"
     polyA_signal    1377..1498
                     /label=SV40 poly(A) signal
                     /note="SV40 polyadenylation signal"
     primer_bind     complement(1388..1407)
                     /label=EBV-rev
                     /note="SV40 polyA terminator, reverse primer"
     primer_bind     1442..1461
                     /label=SV40pA-R
                     /note="SV40 polyA, reverse primer"
     terminator      1613..1659
                     /label=T7 terminator
                     /note="transcription terminator for bacteriophage T7 RNA
                     polymerase"
     terminator      1689..1825
                     /label=rrnG terminator
                     /note="transcription terminator from the E. coli ribosomal
                     RNA rrnG operon (Albrechtsen et al., 1991)"
     misc_feature    1870..1941
                     /label=3' beta-globin insulator
                     /note="insulator downstream of the human beta-globin locus
                     (Farrell et al., 2002)"
     rep_origin      complement(2167..2755)
                     /direction=LEFT
                     /label=ori
                     /note="high-copy-number ColE1/pMB1/pBR322/pUC origin of
                     replication"
     primer_bind     complement(2247..2266)
                     /label=pBR322ori-F
                     /note="pBR322 origin, forward primer"
     promoter        3255..4464
                     /label=UbC promoter
                     /note="human ubiquitin C promoter"
     primer_bind     4301..4320
                     /label=hUBCpro-F
                     /note="Human Ubiquitin C (UbC) promoter, forward primer"
     CDS             4468..5067
                     /codon_start=1
                     /gene="pac from Streptomyces alboniger"
                     /product="puromycin N-acetyltransferase"
                     /label=PuroR
                     /note="confers resistance to puromycin"
                     /translation="MTEYKPTVRLATRDDVPRAVRTLAAAFADYPATRHTVDPDRHIER
                     VTELQELFLTRVGLDIGKVWVADDGAAVAVWTTPESVEAGAVFAEIGPRMAELSGSRLA
                     AQQQMEGLLAPHRPKEPAWFLATVGVSPDHQGKGLGSAVVLPGVEAAERAGVPAFLETS
                     APRNLPFYERLGFTVTADVEVPEGPRTWCMTRKPGA"
     primer_bind     complement(4468..4487)
                     /label=Puro-R
                     /note="Puromycin resistance gene, reverse primer. Also
                     called puro-variant-R"
     primer_bind     4964..4984
                     /label=Puro-F
                     /note="Puromycin resistance gene, forward primer"
     polyA_signal    5094..5142
                     /note="synthetic polyadenylation signal"
     CDS             5408..6268
                     /codon_start=1
                     /gene="bla"
                     /product="beta-lactamase"
                     /label=AmpR
                     /note="confers resistance to ampicillin, carbenicillin, and
                     related antibiotics"
                     /translation="MSIQHFRVALIPFFAAFCLPVFAHPETLVKVKDAEDQLGARVGYI
                     ELDLNSGKILESFRPEERFPMMSTFKVLLCGAVLSRIDAGQEQLGRRIHYSQNDLVEYS
                     PVTEKHLTDGMTVRELCSAAITMSDNTAANLLLTTIGGPKELTAFLHNMGDHVTRLDRW
                     EPELNEAIPNDERDTTMPVAMATTLRKLLTGELLTLASRQQLIDWMEADKVAGPLLRSA
                     LPAGWFIADKSGAGERGSRGIIAALGPDGKPSRIVVIYTTGSQATMDERNRQIAEIGAS
                     LIKHW"
     primer_bind     complement(5626..5645)
                     /label=Amp-R
                     /note="Ampicillin resistance gene, reverse primer"
     terminator      6281..6417
                     /label=rrnG terminator
                     /note="transcription terminator from the E. coli ribosomal
                     RNA rrnG operon (Albrechtsen et al., 1991)"
     misc_feature    6562..6633
                     /label=5' beta-globin insulator
                     /note="insulator upstream of the human beta-globin locus
                     (Farrell et al., 2002)"
     terminator      6638..6684
                     /label=T7 terminator
                     /note="transcription terminator for bacteriophage T7 RNA
                     polymerase"
     polyA_signal    6702..6750
                     /note="synthetic polyadenylation signal"
     enhancer        6831..7134
                     /label=CMV enhancer
                     /note="human cytomegalovirus immediate early enhancer"
     promoter        7136..7338
                     /label=CMV promoter
                     /note="human cytomegalovirus (CMV) immediate early
                     promoter"
     primer_bind     7289..7309
                     /label=CMV-F
                     /note="Human CMV immediate early promoter, forward primer"
ORIGIN
        1 caccatgtct gataatggac cccaaaatca gcgaaatgca ccccgcatta cgtttggtgg
       61 accctcagat tcaactggca gtaaccagaa tggagaacgc agtggggcgc gatcaaaaca
      121 acgtcggccc caaggtttac ccaataatac tgcgtcttgg ttcaccgctc tcactcaaca
      181 tggcaaggaa gaccttaaat tccctcgagg acaaggcgtt ccaattaaca ccaatagcag
      241 tccagatgac caaattggct actaccgaag agctaccaga cgaattcgtg gtggtgacgg
      301 taaaatgaaa gatctcagtc caagatggta tttctactac ctaggaactg ggccagaagc
      361 tggacttccc tatggtgcta acaaagacgg catcatatgg gttgcaactg agggagcctt
      421 gaatacacca aaagatcaca ttggcacccg caatcctgct aacaatgctg caatcgtgct
      481 acaacttcct caaggaacaa cattgccaaa aggcttctac gcagaaggga gcagaggcgg
      541 cagtcaagcc tcttctcgtt cctcatcacg tagtcgcaac agttcaagaa attcaactcc
      601 aggcagcagt aggggaactt ctcctgctag aatggctggc aatggcggtg atgctgctct
      661 tgctttgctg ctgcttgaca gattgaacca gcttgagagc aaaatgtctg gtaaaggcca
      721 acaacaacaa ggccaaactg tcactaagaa atctgctgct gaggcttcta agaagcctcg
      781 gcaaaaacgt actgccacta aagcatacaa tgtaacacaa gctttcggca gacgtggtcc
      841 agaacaaacc caaggaaatt ttggggacca ggaactaatc agacaaggaa ctgattacaa
      901 acattggccg caaattgcac aatttgcccc cagcgcttca gcgttcttcg gaatgtcgcg
      961 cattggcatg gaagtcacac cttcgggaac gtggttgacc tacacaggtg ccatcaaatt
     1021 ggatgacaaa gatccaaatt tcaaagatca agtcattttg ctgaataagc atattgacgc
     1081 atacaaaaca ttcccaccaa cagagcctaa aaaggacaaa aagaagaagg ctgatgaaac
     1141 tcaagcctta ccgcagagac agaagaaaca gcaaactgtg actcttcttc ctgctgcaga
     1201 tttggatgat ttctccaaac aattgcaaca atccatgagc agtgctgact caactcaggc
     1261 cgaaaacctt tactttcagt cggggaaacc tatacccaat ccacttctcg gcttagattc
     1321 tacctaagct agcttgactg actgagatac agcgtacctt cagctcacag acatgataag
     1381 atacattgat gagtttggac aaaccacaac tagaatgcag tgaaaaaaat gctttatttg
     1441 tgaaatttgt gatgctattg ctttatttgt aaccattata agctgcaata aacaagttaa
     1501 caacaacaat tgcattcatt ttatgtttca ggttcagggg gaggtgtggg aggtttttta
     1561 aagcaagtaa aacctctaca aatgtggtat tggcccatct ctatcggtat cgtagcataa
     1621 ccccttgggg cctctaaacg ggtcttgagg ggttttttgt gcccctcggg ccggattgct
     1681 atctaccggc attggcgcag aaaaaaatgc ctgatgcgac gctgcgcgtc ttatactccc
     1741 acatatgcca gattcagcaa cggatacggc ttccccaact tgcccacttc catacgtgtc
     1801 ctccttacca gaaatttatc cttaaggtcg tcagctatcc tgcaggcgat ctctcgattt
     1861 cgatcaagac attcctttaa tggtcttttc tggacaccac taggggtcag aagtagttca
     1921 tcaaactttc ttccctccct aatctcattg gttaccttgg gctatcgaaa cttaattaac
     1981 cagtcaagtc agctacttgg cgagatcgac ttgtctgggt ttcgactacg ctcagaattg
     2041 cgtcagtcaa gttcgatctg gtccttgcta ttgcacccgt tctccgatta cgagtttcat
     2101 ttaaatcatg tgagcaaaag gccagcaaaa ggccaggaac cgtaaaaagg ccgcgttgct
     2161 ggcgtttttc cataggctcc gcccccctga cgagcatcac aaaaatcgac gctcaagtca
     2221 gaggtggcga aacccgacag gactataaag ataccaggcg tttccccctg gaagctccct
     2281 cgtgcgctct cctgttccga ccctgccgct taccggatac ctgtccgcct ttctcccttc
     2341 gggaagcgtg gcgctttctc atagctcacg ctgtaggtat ctcagttcgg tgtaggtcgt
     2401 tcgctccaag ctgggctgtg tgcacgaacc ccccgttcag cccgaccgct gcgccttatc
     2461 cggtaactat cgtcttgagt ccaacccggt aagacacgac ttatcgccac tggcagcagc
     2521 cactggtaac aggattagca gagcgaggta tgtaggcggt gctacagagt tcttgaagtg
     2581 gtggcctaac tacggctaca ctagaagaac agtatttggt atctgcgctc tgctgaagcc
     2641 agttaccttc ggaaaaagag ttggtagctc ttgatccggc aaacaaacca ccgctggtag
     2701 cggtggtttt tttgtttgca agcagcagat tacgcgcaga aaaaaaggat ctcaagaaga
     2761 tcctttgatc ttttctacgg ggtctgacgc tcagtggaac gaaaactcac gttaagggat
     2821 tttggtcatg agattatcaa aaaggatctt cacctagatc cttttaaatt aaaaatgaag
     2881 ttttaaatca atctaaagta tatatgagta aacttggtct gacagttacc aatgcttaat
     2941 cagtgaggca cctatctcag cgatctgtct atttcgttca tccatagttg catttaaatt
     3001 tccgaactct ccaaggccct cgtcggaaaa tcttcaaacc tttcgtccga tccatcttgc
     3061 aggctacctc tcgaacgaac tatcgcaagt ctcttggccg gccttgcgcc ttggctattg
     3121 cttggcagcg cctatcgcca ggtattactc caatcccgaa tatccgagat cgggatcacc
     3181 cgagagaagt tcaacctaca tcctcaatcc cgatctatcc gagatccgag gaatatcgaa
     3241 atcggggcgc gcctggcctc cgcgccgggt tttggcgcct cccgcgggcg cccccctcgt
     3301 cacggcgagc gctgccacgt cagacgaagg gcgcaggagc gtcctgatcc ttccgcccgg
     3361 acgctcagga cagcggcccg ctgctcataa gactcggcct tagaacccca gtatcagcag
     3421 aaggacattt taggacggga cttgggtgac tctagggcac tggttttctt tccagagagc
     3481 ggaacaggcg aggaaaagta gtcccttctc ggcgattctg cggagggatc tccgtggggc
     3541 ggtgaacgcc gatgattata taaggacgcg ccgggtgtgg cacagctagt tccgtcgcag
     3601 ccgggatttg ggtcgcggtt cttgtttgtg gatcgctgtg atcgtcactt ggtgagtagc
     3661 gggctgctgg gctggccggg gctttcgtgg ccgccgggcc gctcggtggg acggaagcgt
     3721 gtggagagac cgccaagggc tgtagtctgg gtccgcgagc aaggttgccc tgaactgggg
     3781 gttgggggga gcgcagcaaa atggcggctg ttcccgagtc ttgaatggaa gacgcttgtg
     3841 aggcgggctg tgaggtcgtt gaaacaaggt ggggggcatg gtgggcggca agaacccaag
     3901 gtcttgagcc cttcgctaat gcgggaaagc tcttattcgg gtgagatggg ctgggcacca
     3961 tctggggacc ctgacgtgaa gtttgtcact gactggagaa ctcggtttgt cgtctgttgc
     4021 gggggcggca gttatggcgg tgccgttggg cagtgcaccc gtacctttgg gagcgcgcgc
     4081 cctcgtcgtg tcgtgacgtc acccgttctg ttggcttata atgcagggtg gggccacctg
     4141 ccggtaggtg tgcggtaggc ttttctccgt cgcaggacgc agggttcggg cctagggtag
     4201 gctctcctga atcgacaggc gccggacctc tggtgagggg agggataagt gaggcgtcag
     4261 tttctttggt cggttttatg tacctatctt cttaagtagc tgaagctccg gttttgaact
     4321 atgcgctcgg ggttggcgag tgtgttttgt gaagtttttt aggcaccttt tgaaatgtaa
     4381 tcatttgggt caatatgtaa ttttcagtgt tagacttgta aattgtccgc taaattctgg
     4441 ccgtttttgg cttttttgtt agacaacatg accgagtaca agcccacggt gcgcctcgcc
     4501 acccgcgacg acgtccccag ggccgtacgc accctcgccg ccgcgttcgc cgactacccc
     4561 gccacgcgcc acaccgtcga tccggaccgc cacatcgagc gggtcaccga gctgcaagaa
     4621 ctcttcctca cgcgcgtcgg gctcgacatc ggcaaggtgt gggtcgcgga cgacggcgcc
     4681 gcggtggcgg tctggaccac gccggagagc gtcgaagcgg gggcggtgtt cgccgagatc
     4741 ggcccgcgca tggccgagtt gagcggttcc cggctggccg cgcagcaaca gatggagggc
     4801 ctcctggcgc cgcaccggcc caaggagccc gcgtggttcc tggccaccgt cggcgtctcg
     4861 cccgaccacc agggcaaggg tctgggcagc gccgtcgtgc tccccggagt ggaggccgcc
     4921 gagcgcgccg gggtgcccgc cttcctggag acctccgcgc cccgcaacct ccccttctac
     4981 gagcggctcg gcttcaccgt caccgccgac gtcgaggtgc ccgaaggacc gcgcacctgg
     5041 tgcatgaccc gcaagcccgg tgcctaggct agtatgtaag cctagtctta gataataaaa
     5101 tcgctatcca tcgaagatgg atgtgtgttg gttttttgtg tgtgtaacgc taggcgcgcc
     5161 tggtgtaccg agaacgatcc tctcagtgcg agtctcgacg atccatatcg ttgcttggca
     5221 gtcagccagt cggaatccag cttgggaccc aggaagtcca atcgtcagat attgtactca
     5281 agcctggtca cggcagcgta ccgatctgtt taaacctaga tattgatagt ctgatcggtc
     5341 aacgtataat cgagtcctag cttttgcaaa catctatcaa gagacaggat cagcaggagg
     5401 ctttcgcatg agtattcaac atttccgtgt cgcccttatt cccttttttg cggcattttg
     5461 ccttcctgtt tttgctcacc cagaaacgct ggtgaaagta aaagatgctg aagatcagtt
     5521 gggtgcgcga gtgggttaca tcgaactgga tctcaacagc ggtaagatcc ttgagagttt
     5581 tcgccccgaa gaacgctttc caatgatgag cacttttaaa gttctgctat gtggcgcggt
     5641 attatcccgt attgacgccg ggcaagagca actcggtcgc cgcatacact attctcagaa
     5701 tgacttggtt gagtattcac cagtcacaga aaagcatctt acggatggca tgacagtaag
     5761 agaattatgc agtgctgcca taaccatgag tgataacact gcggccaact tacttctgac
     5821 aacgattgga ggaccgaagg agctaaccgc ttttttgcac aacatggggg atcatgtaac
     5881 tcgccttgat cgttgggaac cggagctgaa tgaagccata ccaaacgacg agcgtgacac
     5941 cacgatgcct gtagcaatgg caacaacctt gcgtaaacta ttaactggcg aactacttac
     6001 tctagcttcc cggcaacagt tgatagactg gatggaggcg gataaagttg caggaccact
     6061 tctgcgctcg gcccttccgg ctggctggtt tattgctgat aaatctggag ccggtgagcg
     6121 tgggtctcgc ggtatcattg cagcactggg gccagatggt aagccctccc gtatcgtagt
     6181 tatctacacg acggggagtc aggcaactat ggatgaacga aatagacaga tcgctgagat
     6241 aggtgcctca ctgattaagc attggtaacc gattctaggt gcattggcgc agaaaaaaat
     6301 gcctgatgcg acgctgcgcg tcttatactc ccacatatgc cagattcagc aacggatacg
     6361 gcttccccaa cttgcccact tccatacgtg tcctccttac cagaaattta tccttaagat
     6421 cgtttaaact cgactctggc tctatcgaat ctccgtcgtt tcgagcttac gcgaacagcc
     6481 gtggcgctca tttgctcgtc gggcatcgaa tctcgtcagc tatcgtcagc ttaccttttt
     6541 ggcagcgatc gcggctcccg acatcttgga ccattagctc cacaggtatc ttcttccctc
     6601 tagtggtcat aacagcagct tcagctacct ctcaattcaa aaaacccctc aagacccgtt
     6661 tagaggcccc aaggggttat gctatcaatc gttgcgttac acacacaaaa aaccaacaca
     6721 catccatctt cgatggatag cgattttatt atctaactgc tgatcgagtg tagccagatc
     6781 tagtaatcaa ttacggggtc attagttcat agcccatata tggagttccg cgttacataa
     6841 cttacggtaa atggcccgcc tggctgaccg cccaacgacc cccgcccatt gacgtcaata
     6901 atgacgtatg ttcccatagt aacgccaata gggactttcc attgacgtca atgggtggag
     6961 tatttacggt aaactgccca cttggcagta catcaagtgt atcatatgcc aagtacgccc
     7021 cctattgacg tcaatgacgg taaatggccc gcctggcatt atgcccagta catgacctta
     7081 tgggactttc ctacttggca gtacatctac gtattagtca tcgctattac catgctgatg
     7141 cggttttggc agtacatcaa tgggcgtgga tagcggtttg actcacgggg atttccaagt
     7201 ctccacccca ttgacgtcaa tgggagtttg ttttggcacc aaaatcaacg ggactttcca
     7261 aaatgtcgta acaactccgc cccattgacg caaatgggcg gtaggcgtgt acggtgggag
     7321 gtctatataa gcagagctgg tttagtgaac cgtcagatca gatctttgtc gatcctacca
     7381 tccactcgac acacccgcca gcggccgc
//
