>Addgene plasmid #152830 | pGBW-m4133222 | addgene full sequence | sequence record 307300 | Addgene NGS Result
CTCATTTGCTCGTCGGGCATCGAATCTCGTCAGCTATCGTCAGCTTACCTTTTTGGCAGCGATCGCGGCT
CCCGACATCTTGGACCATTAGCTCCACAGGTATCTTCTTCCCTCTAGTGGTCATAACAGCAGCTTCAGCT
ACCTCTCAATTCAAAAAACCCCTCAAGACCCGTTTAGAGGCCCCAAGGGGTTATGCTATCAATCGTTGCG
TTACACACACAAAAAACCAACACACATCCATCTTCGATGGATAGCGATTTTATTATCTAACTGCTGATCG
AGTGTAGCCAGATCTAGTAATCAATTACGGGGTCATTAGTTCATAGCCCATATATGGAGTTCCGCGTTAC
ATAACTTACGGTAAATGGCCCGCCTGGCTGACCGCCCAACGACCCCCGCCCATTGACGTCAATAATGACG
TATGTTCCCATAGTAACGCCAATAGGGACTTTCCATTGACGTCAATGGGTGGAGTATTTACGGTAAACTG
CCCACTTGGCAGTACATCAAGTGTATCATATGCCAAGTACGCCCCCTATTGACGTCAATGACGGTAAATG
GCCCGCCTGGCATTATGCCCAGTACATGACCTTATGGGACTTTCCTACTTGGCAGTACATCTACGTATTA
GTCATCGCTATTACCATGCTGATGCGGTTTTGGCAGTACATCAATGGGCGTGGATAGCGGTTTGACTCAC
GGGGATTTCCAAGTCTCCACCCCATTGACGTCAATGGGAGTTTGTTTTGGCACCAAAATCAACGGGACTT
TCCAAAATGTCGTAACAACTCCGCCCCATTGACGCAAATGGGCGGTAGGCGTGTACGGTGGGAGGTCTAT
ATAAGCAGAGCTGGTTTAGTGAACCGTCAGATCAGATCTTTGTCGATCCTACCATCCACTCGACACACCC
GCCAGCGGCCGCCACCATGTCTGATAATGGACCCCAAAATCAGCGAAATGCACCCCGCATTACGTTTGGT
GGACCCTCAGATTCAACTGGCAGTAACCAGAATGGAGAACGCAGTGGGGCGCGATCAAAACAACGTCGGC
CCCAAGGTTTACCCAATAATACTGCGTCTTGGTTCACCGCTCTCACTCAACATGGCAAGGAAGACCTTAA
ATTCCCTCGAGGACAAGGCGTTCCAATTAACACCAATAGCAGTCCAGATGACCAAATTGGCTACTACCGA
AGAGCTACCAGACGAATTCGTGGTGGTGACGGTAAAATGAAAGATCTCAGTCCAAGATGGTATTTCTACT
ACCTAGGAACTGGGCCAGAAGCTGGACTTCCCTATGGTGCTAACAAAGACGGCATCATATGGGTTGCAAC
TGAGGGAGCCTTGAATACACCAAAAGATCACATTGGCACCCGCAATCCTGCTAACAATGCTGCAATCGTG
CTACAACTTCCTCAAGGAACAACATTGCCAAAAGGCTTCTACGCAGAAGGGAGCAGAGGCGGCAGTCAAG
CCTCTTCTCGTTCCTCATCACGTAGTCGCAACAGTTCAAGAAATTCAACTCCAGGCAGCAGTAGGGGAAC
TTCTCCTGCTAGAATGGCTGGCAATGGCGGTGATGCTGCTCTTGCTTTGCTGCTGCTTGACAGATTGAAC
CAGCTTGAGAGCAAAATGTCTGGTAAAGGCCAACAACAACAAGGCCAAACTGTCACTAAGAAATCTGCTG
CTGAGGCTTCTAAGAAGCCTCGGCAAAAACGTACTGCCACTAAAGCATACAATGTAACACAAGCTTTCGG
CAGACGTGGTCCAGAACAAACCCAAGGAAATTTTGGGGACCAGGAACTAATCAGACAAGGAACTGATTAC
AAACATTGGCCGCAAATTGCACAATTTGCCCCCAGCGCTTCAGCGTTCTTCGGAATGTCGCGCATTGGCA
TGGAAGTCACACCTTCGGGAACGTGGTTGACCTACACAGGTGCCATCAAATTGGATGACAAAGATCCAAA
TTTCAAAGATCAAGTCATTTTGCTGAATAAGCATATTGACGCATACAAAACATTCCCACCAACAGAGCCT
AAAAAGGACAAAAAGAAGAAGGCTGATGAAACTCAAGCCTTACCGCAGAGACAGAAGAAACAGCAAACTG
TGACTCTTCTTCCTGCTGCAGATTTGGATGATTTCTCCAAACAATTGCAACAATCCATGAGCAGTGCTGA
CTCAACTCAGGCCGAAAACCTTTACTTTCAGTCGGGGAAACCTATACCCAATCCACTTCTCGGCTTAGAT
TCTACCTAAGCTAGCTTGACTGACTGAGATACAGCGTACCTTCAGCTCACAGACATGATAAGATACATTG
ATGAGTTTGGACAAACCACAACTAGAATGCAGTGAAAAAAATGCTTTATTTGTGAAATTTGTGATGCTAT
TGCTTTATTTGTAACCATTATAAGCTGCAATAAACAAGTTAACAACAACAATTGCATTCATTTTATGTTT
CAGGTTCAGGGGGAGGTGTGGGAGGTTTTTTAAAGCAAGTAAAACCTCTACAAATGTGGTATTGGCCCAT
CTCTATCGGTATCGTAGCATAACCCCTTGGGGCCTCTAAACGGGTCTTGAGGGGTTTTTTGTGCCCCTCG
GGCCGGATTGCTATCTACCGGCATTGGCGCAGAAAAAAATGCCTGATGCGACGCTGCGCGTCTTATACTC
CCACATATGCCAGATTCAGCAACGGATACGGCTTCCCCAACTTGCCCACTTCCATACGTGTCCTCCTTAC
CAGAAATTTATCCTTAAGGTCGTCAGCTATCCTGCAGGCGATCTCTCGATTTCGATCAAGACATTCCTTT
AATGGTCTTTTCTGGACACCACTAGGGGTCAGAAGTAGTTCATCAAACTTTCTTCCCTCCCTAATCTCAT
TGGTTACCTTGGGCTATCGAAACTTAATTAACCAGTCAAGTCAGCTACTTGGCGAGATCGACTTGTCTGG
GTTTCGACTACGCTCAGAATTGCGTCAGTCAAGTTCGATCTGGTCCTTGCTATTGCACCCGTTCTCCGAT
TACGAGTTTCATTTAAATCATGTGAGCAAAAGGCCAGCAAAAGGCCAGGAACCGTAAAAAGGCCGCGTTG
CTGGCGTTTTTCCATAGGCTCCGCCCCCCTGACGAGCATCACAAAAATCGACGCTCAAGTCAGAGGTGGC
GAAACCCGACAGGACTATAAAGATACCAGGCGTTTCCCCCTGGAAGCTCCCTCGTGCGCTCTCCTGTTCC
GACCCTGCCGCTTACCGGATACCTGTCCGCCTTTCTCCCTTCGGGAAGCGTGGCGCTTTCTCATAGCTCA
CGCTGTAGGTATCTCAGTTCGGTGTAGGTCGTTCGCTCCAAGCTGGGCTGTGTGCACGAACCCCCCGTTC
AGCCCGACCGCTGCGCCTTATCCGGTAACTATCGTCTTGAGTCCAACCCGGTAAGACACGACTTATCGCC
ACTGGCAGCAGCCACTGGTAACAGGATTAGCAGAGCGAGGTATGTAGGCGGTGCTACAGAGTTCTTGAAG
TGGTGGCCTAACTACGGCTACACTAGAAGAACAGTATTTGGTATCTGCGCTCTGCTGAAGCCAGTTACCT
TCGGAAAAAGAGTTGGTAGCTCTTGATCCGGCAAACAAACCACCGCTGGTAGCGGTGGTTTTTTTGTTTG
CAAGCAGCAGATTACGCGCAGAAAAAAAGGATCTCAAGAAGATCCTTTGATCTTTTCTACGGGGTCTGAC
GCTCAGTGGAACGAAAACTCACGTTAAGGGATTTTGGTCATGAGATTATCAAAAAGGATCTTCACCTAGA
TCCTTTTAAATTAAAAATGAAGTTTTAAATCAATCTAAAGTATATATGAGTAAACTTGGTCTGACAGTTA
CCAATGCTTAATCAGTGAGGCACCTATCTCAGCGATCTGTCTATTTCGTTCATCCATAGTTGCATTTAAA
TTTCCGAACTCTCCAAGGCCCTCGTCGGAAAATCTTCAAACCTTTCGTCCGATCCATCTTGCAGGCTACC
TCTCGAACGAACTATCGCAAGTCTCTTGGCCGGCCTTGCGCCTTGGCTATTGCTTGGCAGCGCCTATCGC
CAGGTATTACTCCAATCCCGAATATCCGAGATCGGGATCACCCGAGAGAAGTTCAACCTACATCCTCAAT
CCCGATCTATCCGAGATCCGAGGAATATCGAAATCGGGGCGCGCCTGGCCTCCGCGCCGGGTTTTGGCGC
CTCCCGCGGGCGCCCCCCTCGTCACGGCGAGCGCTGCCACGTCAGACGAAGGGCGCAGGAGCGTCCTGAT
CCTTCCGCCCGGACGCTCAGGACAGCGGCCCGCTGCTCATAAGACTCGGCCTTAGAACCCCAGTATCAGC
AGAAGGACATTTTAGGACGGGACTTGGGTGACTCTAGGGCACTGGTTTTCTTTCCAGAGAGCGGAACAGG
CGAGGAAAAGTAGTCCCTTCTCGGCGATTCTGCGGAGGGATCTCCGTGGGGCGGTGAACGCCGATGATTA
TATAAGGACGCGCCGGGTGTGGCACAGCTAGTTCCGTCGCAGCCGGGATTTGGGTCGCGGTTCTTGTTTG
TGGATCGCTGTGATCGTCACTTGGTGAGTAGCGGGCTGCTGGGCTGGCCGGGGCTTTCGTGGCCGCCGGG
CCGCTCGGTGGGACGGAAGCGTGTGGAGAGACCGCCAAGGGCTGTAGTCTGGGTCCGCGAGCAAGGTTGC
CCTGAACTGGGGGTTGGGGGGAGCGCAGCAAAATGGCGGCTGTTCCCGAGTCTTGAATGGAAGACGCTTG
TGAGGCGGGCTGTGAGGTCGTTGAAACAAGGTGGGGGGCATGGTGGGCGGCAAGAACCCAAGGTCTTGAG
CCCTTCGCTAATGCGGGAAAGCTCTTATTCGGGTGAGATGGGCTGGGCACCATCTGGGGACCCTGACGTG
AAGTTTGTCACTGACTGGAGAACTCGGTTTGTCGTCTGTTGCGGGGGCGGCAGTTATGGCGGTGCCGTTG
GGCAGTGCACCCGTACCTTTGGGAGCGCGCGCCCTCGTCGTGTCGTGACGTCACCCGTTCTGTTGGCTTA
TAATGCAGGGTGGGGCCACCTGCCGGTAGGTGTGCGGTAGGCTTTTCTCCGTCGCAGGACGCAGGGTTCG
GGCCTAGGGTAGGCTCTCCTGAATCGACAGGCGCCGGACCTCTGGTGAGGGGAGGGATAAGTGAGGCGTC
AGTTTCTTTGGTCGGTTTTATGTACCTATCTTCTTAAGTAGCTGAAGCTCCGGTTTTGAACTATGCGCTC
GGGGTTGGCGAGTGTGTTTTGTGAAGTTTTTTAGGCACCTTTTGAAATGTAATCATTTGGGTCAATATGT
AATTTTCAGTGTTAGACTTGTAAATTGTCCGCTAAATTCTGGCCGTTTTTGGCTTTTTTGTTAGACAACA
TGACCGAGTACAAGCCCACGGTGCGCCTCGCCACCCGCGACGACGTCCCCAGGGCCGTACGCACCCTCGC
CGCCGCGTTCGCCGACTACCCCGCCACGCGCCACACCGTCGATCCGGACCGCCACATCGAGCGGGTCACC
GAGCTGCAAGAACTCTTCCTCACGCGCGTCGGGCTCGACATCGGCAAGGTGTGGGTCGCGGACGACGGCG
CCGCGGTGGCGGTCTGGACCACGCCGGAGAGCGTCGAAGCGGGGGCGGTGTTCGCCGAGATCGGCCCGCG
CATGGCCGAGTTGAGCGGTTCCCGGCTGGCCGCGCAGCAACAGATGGAGGGCCTCCTGGCGCCGCACCGG
CCCAAGGAGCCCGCGTGGTTCCTGGCCACCGTCGGCGTCTCGCCCGACCACCAGGGCAAGGGTCTGGGCA
GCGCCGTCGTGCTCCCCGGAGTGGAGGCCGCCGAGCGCGCCGGGGTGCCCGCCTTCCTGGAGACCTCCGC
GCCCCGCAACCTCCCCTTCTACGAGCGGCTCGGCTTCACCGTCACCGCCGACGTCGAGGTGCCCGAAGGA
CCGCGCACCTGGTGCATGACCCGCAAGCCCGGTGCCTAGGCTAGTATGTAAGCCTAGTCTTAGATAATAA
AATCGCTATCCATCGAAGATGGATGTGTGTTGGTTTTTTGTGTGTGTAACGCTAGGCGCGCCTGGTGTAC
CGAGAACGATCCTCTCAGTGCGAGTCTCGACGATCCATATCGTTGCTTGGCAGTCAGCCAGTCGGAATCC
AGCTTGGGACCCAGGAAGTCCAATCGTCAGATATTGTACTCAAGCCTGGTCACGGCAGCGTACCGATCTG
TTTAAACCTAGATATTGATAGTCTGATCGGTCAACGTATAATCGAGTCCTAGCTTTTGCAAACATCTATC
AAGAGACAGGATCAGCAGGAGGCTTTCGCATGAGTATTCAACATTTCCGTGTCGCCCTTATTCCCTTTTT
TGCGGCATTTTGCCTTCCTGTTTTTGCTCACCCAGAAACGCTGGTGAAAGTAAAAGATGCTGAAGATCAG
TTGGGTGCGCGAGTGGGTTACATCGAACTGGATCTCAACAGCGGTAAGATCCTTGAGAGTTTTCGCCCCG
AAGAACGCTTTCCAATGATGAGCACTTTTAAAGTTCTGCTATGTGGCGCGGTATTATCCCGTATTGACGC
CGGGCAAGAGCAACTCGGTCGCCGCATACACTATTCTCAGAATGACTTGGTTGAGTATTCACCAGTCACA
GAAAAGCATCTTACGGATGGCATGACAGTAAGAGAATTATGCAGTGCTGCCATAACCATGAGTGATAACA
CTGCGGCCAACTTACTTCTGACAACGATTGGAGGACCGAAGGAGCTAACCGCTTTTTTGCACAACATGGG
GGATCATGTAACTCGCCTTGATCGTTGGGAACCGGAGCTGAATGAAGCCATACCAAACGACGAGCGTGAC
ACCACGATGCCTGTAGCAATGGCAACAACCTTGCGTAAACTATTAACTGGCGAACTACTTACTCTAGCTT
CCCGGCAACAGTTGATAGACTGGATGGAGGCGGATAAAGTTGCAGGACCACTTCTGCGCTCGGCCCTTCC
GGCTGGCTGGTTTATTGCTGATAAATCTGGAGCCGGTGAGCGTGGGTCTCGCGGTATCATTGCAGCACTG
GGGCCAGATGGTAAGCCCTCCCGTATCGTAGTTATCTACACGACGGGGAGTCAGGCAACTATGGATGAAC
GAAATAGACAGATCGCTGAGATAGGTGCCTCACTGATTAAGCATTGGTAACCGATTCTAGGTGCATTGGC
GCAGAAAAAAATGCCTGATGCGACGCTGCGCGTCTTATACTCCCACATATGCCAGATTCAGCAACGGATA
CGGCTTCCCCAACTTGCCCACTTCCATACGTGTCCTCCTTACCAGAAATTTATCCTTAAGATCCCGAATC
GTTTAAACTCGACTCTGGCTCTATCGAATCTCCGTCGTTTCGAGCTTACGCGAACAGCCGTGGCG
Features (pLannotate 1.2.2; 19 found; start..end, strand, type, name):
     76..147     +  misc_feature   5' β-globin insulator: insulator upstream of the human β-globin locus (Farrell et al., 2002)
    152..198     -  terminator     T7 terminator: transcription terminator for bacteriophage T7 RNA polymerase
    216..264     -  polyA_signal   poly(A) signal: synthetic polyadenylation signal
    345..648     +  enhancer       CMV enhancer: human cytomegalovirus immediate early enhancer
    721..738     -  promoter       CMV promoter (fragment): human cytomegalovirus (CMV) immediate early promoter
    801..852     +  promoter       CMVd2 promoter: truncated human cytomegalovirus (CMV) immediate early promoter that yields moderately reduced expression relative to the full-length promoter
    927..2183    +  CDS            N: NCAP_SARS2 - Experimental evidence at protein level: Swiss-Prot protein existence level 1. Packages the positive strand viral genome RNA into a helical ribonucleocapsid (RNP) and plays a fundamental role during virion assembly through its interactions with the viral genome and membrane protein M. Plays an important role in enhancing the efficiency of subgenomic viral RNA transcription as well as viral replication (By similarity). May modulate transforming growth factor-beta signaling by binding host smad3 (By similarity). From Severe acute respiratory syndrome coronavirus 2 (2019-nCoV) (SARS-C
   2299..2420    -  polyA_signal   SV40 poly(A) signal: SV40 polyadenylation signal
   2443..2512    -  CDS            large T antigen (fragment): large T antigen from SV40 (simian virus 40)
   2535..2581    +  terminator     T7 terminator: transcription terminator for bacteriophage T7 RNA polymerase
   2611..2747    +  terminator     rrnG terminator: transcription terminator from the E. coli ribosomal RNA rrnG operon (Albrechtsen et al., 1991)
   2792..2863    +  misc_feature   3' β-globin insulator: insulator downstream of the human β-globin locus (Farrell et al., 2002)
   3089..3677    -  rep_origin     ori: high-copy-number ColE1/pMB1/pBR322/pUC origin of replication
   3849..3913    -  CDS            bla(M) (fragment): β-lactamase lacking the signal sequence; bla(M); allows cytosolic expression of β-lactamase
   4177..5386    +  promoter       UbC promoter: human ubiquitin C promoter
   5390..5987    +  CDS            PuroR (fragment): puromycin N-acetyltransferase; pac from Streptomyces; confers resistance to puromycin
   6016..6064    +  polyA_signal   poly(A) signal: synthetic polyadenylation signal
   6330..7190    +  CDS            AmpR: β-lactamase; bla; confers resistance to ampicillin, carbenicillin, and related antibiotics
   7203..7339    +  terminator     rrnG terminator: transcription terminator from the E. coli ribosomal RNA rrnG operon (Albrechtsen et al., 1991)
