[The description below was written by a language model from this plasmid's Addgene catalogue record, the feature table of its GenBank file and pLannotate feature annotations shown in this document.]
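Description:
pGBW-m4133222 is a mammalian expression plasmid built on the pTwist_CMV_Puro_6 backbone that carries the wild-type nucleocapsid (N) coding sequence of SARS-CoV-2. It is propagated in E. coli through a high-copy ColE1/pUC-type origin and selected with ampicillin via the bla (AmpR) gene. For selection in mammalian cells, a separate cassette places puromycin N-acetyltransferase under the human ubiquitin C promoter, followed by a synthetic polyadenylation signal, so transfected cells can be enriched or stable lines derived with puromycin.

The N open reading frame is driven by the human cytomegalovirus immediate-early enhancer and promoter and is terminated by the SV40 poly(A) signal. It is fused at its C terminus to backbone-encoded sequences: a TEV protease recognition site followed by a V5 epitope tag. This allows detection or capture of the protein through V5 and subsequent removal of the tag by TEV cleavage. The expression unit is flanked by short 5' and 3' β-globin insulator elements. T7 and rrnG transcription terminators and an extra synthetic poly(A) signal sit at the cassette boundaries, which would be expected to limit read-through between the mammalian and bacterial modules.

The two sequence records held for the plasmid differ slightly in length (7,408 versus 7,415 nt) and in their start coordinates, but they show the same overall architecture. One record annotates the tags but not the N coding sequence, and the other does the reverse. The associated reference title places the construct in a set of tagged SARS-CoV-2 protein plasmids for mammalian protein expression and/or purification.
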