Addgene plasmid #152830: pGBW-m4133222
Purpose: Mammalian expression plasmid for SARS-CoV-2 N (nucleocapsid)
Depositing lab: Ginkgo Bioworks & Benjie Chen.
Backbone
  Vector backbone: pTwist_CMV_Puro_6
  Backbone size w/o insert (bp): 6080
  Vector type: Mammalian Expression
  Selectable markers: Puromycin
Growth in bacteria
  Bacterial resistance: Ampicillin, 100 μg/mL
  Growth temperature: 37°C
  Growth strain: DH5alpha
  Copy number: High Copy
Gene/Insert
  Gene/Insert name: SARS-CoV-2 N (nucleocapsid) (alt names: nucleocapsid phosphoprotein; N protein)
  Species: Severe acute respiratory syndrome coronavirus 2
  Insert size (bp): 1253
  Mutation: wt
  Entrez Gene: N (a.k.a. GU280_gp10)
  Promoter: CMV
  Tag / fusion protein: Cleavable TEV;V5 (C terminal on backbone)
  Cloning method: Unknown
Resource information
  A portion of this plasmid was derived from a plasmid made by: GinkgoBioworks
Depositor comments: NCBI reference sequence: YP_009724397.2
How to cite: pGBW-m4133222 was a gift from Ginkgo Bioworks & Benjie Chen (Addgene plasmid # 152830 ; http://n2t.net/addgene:152830 ; RRID:Addgene_152830)
